>Addgene plasmid #164133 | Lenti_CMV-Cas9-P2A-HygR | addgene full sequence | sequence record 323777 | Addgene NGS Result
ACGTATTAGTCATCGCTATTACCATGGTGATGCGGTTTTGGCAGTACATCAATGGGCGTGGATAGCGGTT
TGACTCACGGGGATTTCCAAGTCTCCACCCCATTGACGTCAATGGGAGTTTGTTTTGGCACCAAAATCAA
CGGGACTTTCCAAAATGTCGTAACAACTCCGCCCCATTGACGCAAATGGGCGGTAGGCGTGTACGGTGGG
AGGTCTATATAAGCAGCGCGTTTTGCCTGTACTGGGTCTCTCTGGTTAGACCAGATCTGAGCCTGGGAGC
TCTCTGGCTAACTAGGGAACCCACTGCTTAAGCCTCAATAAAGCTTGCCTTGAGTGCTTCAAGTAGTGTG
TGCCCGTCTGTTGTGTGACTCTGGTAACTAGAGATCCCTCAGACCCTTTTAGTCAGTGTGGAAAATCTCT
AGCAGTGGCGCCCGAACAGGGACTTGAAAGCGAAAGGGAAACCAGAGGAGCTCTCTCGACGCAGGACTCG
GCTTGCTGAAGCGCGCACGGCAAGAGGCGAGGGGCGGCGACTGGTGAGTACGCCAAAAATTTTGACTAGC
GGAGGCTAGAAGGAGAGAGATGGGTGCGAGAGCGTCAGTATTAAGCGGGGGAGAATTAGATCGCGATGGG
AAAAAATTCGGTTAAGGCCAGGGGGAAAGAAAAAATATAAATTAAAACATATAGTATGGGCAAGCAGGGA
GCTAGAACGATTCGCAGTTAATCCTGGCCTGTTAGAAACATCAGAAGGCTGTAGACAAATACTGGGACAG
CTACAACCATCCCTTCAGACAGGATCAGAAGAACTTAGATCATTATATAATACAGTAGCAACCCTCTATT
GTGTGCATCAAAGGATAGAGATAAAAGACACCAAGGAAGCTTTAGACAAGATAGAGGAAGAGCAAAACAA
AAGTAAGACCACCGCACAGCAAGCGGCCGCTGATCTTCAGACCTGGAGGAGGAGATATGAGGGACAATTG
GAGAAGTGAATTATATAAATATAAAGTAGTAAAAATTGAACCATTAGGAGTAGCACCCACCAAGGCAAAG
AGAAGAGTGGTGCAGAGAGAAAAAAGAGCAGTGGGAATAGGAGCTTTGTTCCTTGGGTTCTTGGGAGCAG
CAGGAAGCACTATGGGCGCAGCGTCAATGACGCTGACGGTACAGGCCAGACAATTATTGTCTGGTATAGT
GCAGCAGCAGAACAATTTGCTGAGGGCTATTGAGGCGCAACAGCATCTGTTGCAACTCACAGTCTGGGGC
ATCAAGCAGCTCCAGGCAAGAATCCTGGCTGTGGAAAGATACCTAAAGGATCAACAGCTCCTGGGGATTT
GGGGTTGCTCTGGAAAACTCATTTGCACCACTGCTGTGCCTTGGAATGCTAGTTGGAGTAATAAATCTCT
GGAACAGATTTGGAATCACACGACCTGGATGGAGTGGGACAGAGAAATTAACAATTACACAAGCTTAATA
CACTCCTTAATTGAAGAATCGCAAAACCAGCAAGAAAAGAATGAACAAGAATTATTGGAATTAGATAAAT
GGGCAAGTTTGTGGAATTGGTTTAACATAACAAATTGGCTGTGGTATATAAAATTATTCATAATGATAGT
AGGAGGCTTGGTAGGTTTAAGAATAGTTTTTGCTGTACTTTCTATAGTGAATAGAGTTAGGCAGGGATAT
TCACCATTATCGTTTCAGACCCACCTCCCAACCCCGAGGGGACCCGACAGGCCCGAAGGAATAGAAGAAG
AAGGTGGAGAGAGAGACAGAGACAGATCCATTCGATTAGTGAACGGATCGGCACTGCGTGCGCCAATTCT
GCAGACAAATGGCAGTATTCATCCACAATTTTAAAAGAAAAGGGGGGATTGGGGGGTACAGTGCAGGGGA
AAGAATAGTAGACATAATAGCAACAGACATACAAACTAAAGAATTACAAAAACAAATTACAAAAATTCAA
AATTTTCGGGTTTATTACAGGGACAGCAGAGATCCAGTTTGGTTAATTAGCTACGCGTTGACATTGATTA
TTGACTAGTTATTAATAGTAATCAATTACGGGGTCATTAGTTCATAGCCCATATATGGAGTTCCGCGTTA
CATAACTTACGGTAAATGGCCCGCCTGGCTGACCGCCCAACGACCCCCGCCCATTGACGTCAATAATGAC
GTATGTTCCCATAGTAACGCCAATAGGGACTTTCCATTGACGTCAATGGGTGGAGTATTTACGGTAAACT
GCCCACTTGGCAGTACATCAAGTGTATCATATGCCAAGTACGCCCCCTATTGACGTCAATGACGGTAAAT
GGCCCGCCTGGCATTATGCCCAGTACATGACCTTATGGGACTTTCCTACTTGGCAGTACATCTACGTATT
AGTCATCGCTATTACCATGGTGATGCGGTTTTGGCAGTACATCAATGGGCGTGGATAGCGGTTTGACTCA
CGGGGATTTCCAAGTCTCCACCCCATTGACGTCAATGGGAGTTTGTTTTGGCACCAAAATCAACGGGACT
TTCCAAAATGTCGTAACAACTCCGCCCCATTGACGCAAATGGGCGGTAGGCGTGTACGGTGGGAGGTCTA
TATAAGCAGAGCTCTCTGGCTAACTAGAGAACCCACTGCTTACTGGCTTATCGAAATTAATACGACTCAC
TATAGGGAGACCCAAGCTGCTGCCACCATGGACAAGAAGTACAGCATCGGCCTGGACATCGGCACCAACT
CTGTGGGCTGGGCCGTGATCACCGACGAGTACAAGGTGCCCAGCAAGAAATTCAAGGTGCTGGGCAACAC
CGACCGGCACAGCATCAAGAAGAACCTGATCGGAGCCCTGCTGTTCGACAGCGGCGAAACAGCCGAGGCC
ACCCGGCTGAAGAGAACCGCCAGAAGAAGATACACCAGACGGAAGAACCGGATCTGCTATCTGCAAGAGA
TCTTCAGCAACGAGATGGCCAAGGTGGACGACAGCTTCTTCCACAGACTGGAAGAGTCCTTCCTGGTGGA
AGAGGATAAGAAGCACGAGCGGCACCCCATCTTCGGCAACATCGTGGACGAGGTGGCCTACCACGAGAAG
TACCCCACCATCTACCACCTGAGAAAGAAACTGGTGGACAGCACCGACAAGGCCGACCTGCGGCTGATCT
ATCTGGCCCTGGCCCACATGATCAAGTTCCGGGGCCACTTCCTGATCGAGGGCGACCTGAACCCCGACAA
CAGCGACGTGGACAAGCTGTTCATCCAGCTGGTGCAGACCTACAACCAGCTGTTCGAGGAAAACCCCATC
AACGCCAGCGGCGTGGACGCCAAGGCCATCCTGTCTGCCAGACTGAGCAAGAGCAGACGGCTGGAAAATC
TGATCGCCCAGCTGCCCGGCGAGAAGAAGAATGGCCTGTTCGGAAACCTGATTGCCCTGAGCCTGGGCCT
GACCCCCAACTTCAAGAGCAACTTCGACCTGGCCGAGGATGCCAAACTGCAGCTGAGCAAGGACACCTAC
GACGACGACCTGGACAACCTGCTGGCCCAGATCGGCGACCAGTACGCCGACCTGTTTCTGGCCGCCAAGA
ACCTGTCCGACGCCATCCTGCTGAGCGACATCCTGAGAGTGAACACCGAGATCACCAAGGCCCCCCTGAG
CGCCTCTATGATCAAGAGATACGACGAGCACCACCAGGACCTGACCCTGCTGAAAGCTCTCGTGCGGCAG
CAGCTGCCTGAGAAGTACAAAGAGATTTTCTTCGACCAGAGCAAGAACGGCTACGCCGGCTACATTGACG
GCGGAGCCAGCCAGGAAGAGTTCTACAAGTTCATCAAGCCCATCCTGGAAAAGATGGACGGCACCGAGGA
ACTGCTCGTGAAGCTGAACAGAGAGGACCTGCTGCGGAAGCAGCGGACCTTCGACAACGGCAGCATCCCC
CACCAGATCCACCTGGGAGAGCTGCACGCCATTCTGCGGCGGCAGGAAGATTTTTACCCATTCCTGAAGG
ACAACCGGGAAAAGATCGAGAAGATCCTGACCTTCCGCATCCCCTACTACGTGGGCCCTCTGGCCAGGGG
AAACAGCAGATTCGCCTGGATGACCAGAAAGAGCGAGGAAACCATCACCCCCTGGAACTTCGAGGAAGTG
GTGGACAAGGGCGCTTCCGCCCAGAGCTTCATCGAGCGGATGACCAACTTCGATAAGAACCTGCCCAACG
AGAAGGTGCTGCCCAAGCACAGCCTGCTGTACGAGTACTTCACCGTGTATAACGAGCTGACCAAAGTGAA
ATACGTGACCGAGGGAATGAGAAAGCCCGCCTTCCTGAGCGGCGAGCAGAAAAAGGCCATCGTGGACCTG
CTGTTCAAGACCAACCGGAAAGTGACCGTGAAGCAGCTGAAAGAGGACTACTTCAAGAAAATCGAGTGCT
TCGACTCCGTGGAAATCTCCGGCGTGGAAGATCGGTTCAACGCCTCCCTGGGCACATACCACGATCTGCT
GAAAATTATCAAGGACAAGGACTTCCTGGACAATGAGGAAAACGAGGACATTCTGGAAGATATCGTGCTG
ACCCTGACACTGTTTGAGGACAGAGAGATGATCGAGGAACGGCTGAAAACCTATGCCCACCTGTTCGACG
ACAAAGTGATGAAGCAGCTGAAGCGGCGGAGATACACCGGCTGGGGCAGGCTGAGCCGGAAGCTGATCAA
CGGCATCCGGGACAAGCAGTCCGGCAAGACAATCCTGGATTTCCTGAAGTCCGACGGCTTCGCCAACAGA
AACTTCATGCAGCTGATCCACGACGACAGCCTGACCTTTAAAGAGGACATCCAGAAAGCCCAGGTGTCCG
GCCAGGGCGATAGCCTGCACGAGCACATTGCCAATCTGGCCGGCAGCCCCGCCATTAAGAAGGGCATCCT
GCAGACAGTGAAGGTGGTGGACGAGCTCGTGAAAGTGATGGGCCGGCACAAGCCCGAGAACATCGTGATC
GAAATGGCCAGAGAGAACCAGACCACCCAGAAGGGACAGAAGAACAGCCGCGAGAGAATGAAGCGGATCG
AAGAGGGCATCAAAGAGCTGGGCAGCCAGATCCTGAAAGAACACCCCGTGGAAAACACCCAGCTGCAGAA
CGAGAAGCTGTACCTGTACTACCTGCAGAATGGGCGGGATATGTACGTGGACCAGGAACTGGACATCAAC
CGGCTGTCCGACTACGATGTGGACCATATCGTGCCTCAGAGCTTTCTGAAGGACGACTCCATCGACAACA
AGGTGCTGACCAGAAGCGACAAGAACCGGGGCAAGAGCGACAACGTGCCCTCCGAAGAGGTCGTGAAGAA
GATGAAGAACTACTGGCGGCAGCTGCTGAACGCCAAGCTGATTACCCAGAGAAAGTTCGACAATCTGACC
AAGGCCGAGAGAGGCGGCCTGAGCGAACTGGATAAGGCCGGCTTCATCAAGAGACAGCTGGTGGAAACCC
GGCAGATCACAAAGCACGTGGCACAGATCCTGGACTCCCGGATGAACACTAAGTACGACGAGAATGACAA
GCTGATCCGGGAAGTGAAAGTGATCACCCTGAAGTCCAAGCTGGTGTCCGATTTCCGGAAGGATTTCCAG
TTTTACAAAGTGCGCGAGATCAACAACTACCACCACGCCCACGACGCCTACCTGAACGCCGTCGTGGGAA
CCGCCCTGATCAAAAAGTACCCTAAGCTGGAAAGCGAGTTCGTGTACGGCGACTACAAGGTGTACGACGT
GCGGAAGATGATCGCCAAGAGCGAGCAGGAAATCGGCAAGGCTACCGCCAAGTACTTCTTCTACAGCAAC
ATCATGAACTTTTTCAAGACCGAGATTACCCTGGCCAACGGCGAGATCCGGAAGCGGCCTCTGATCGAGA
CAAACGGCGAAACCGGGGAGATCGTGTGGGATAAGGGCCGGGATTTTGCCACCGTGCGGAAAGTGCTGAG
CATGCCCCAAGTGAATATCGTGAAAAAGACCGAGGTGCAGACAGGCGGCTTCAGCAAAGAGTCTATCCTG
CCCAAGAGGAACAGCGATAAGCTGATCGCCAGAAAGAAGGACTGGGACCCTAAGAAGTACGGCGGCTTCG
ACAGCCCCACCGTGGCCTATTCTGTGCTGGTGGTGGCCAAAGTGGAAAAGGGCAAGTCCAAGAAACTGAA
GAGTGTGAAAGAGCTACTGGGGATCACCATCATGGAAAGAAGCAGCTTCGAGAAGAATCCCATCGACTTT
CTGGAAGCCAAGGGCTACAAAGAAGTGAAAAAGGACCTGATCATCAAGCTGCCTAAGTACTCCCTGTTCG
AGCTGGAAAACGGCCGGAAGAGAATGCTGGCCTCTGCCGGCGAACTGCAGAAGGGAAACGAACTGGCCCT
GCCCTCCAAATATGTGAACTTCCTGTACCTGGCCAGCCACTATGAGAAGCTGAAGGGCTCCCCCGAGGAT
AATGAGCAGAAACAGCTGTTTGTGGAACAGCACAAGCACTACCTGGACGAGATCATCGAGCAGATCAGCG
AGTTCTCCAAGAGAGTGATCCTGGCCGACGCTAATCTGGACAAAGTGCTGTCCGCCTACAACAAGCACCG
GGATAAGCCCATCAGAGAGCAGGCCGAGAATATCATCCACCTGTTTACCCTGACCAATCTGGGAGCCCCT
GCCGCCTTCAAGTACTTTGACACCACCATCGACCGGAAGAGGTACACCAGCACCAAAGAGGTGCTGGACG
CCACCCTGATCCACCAGAGCATCACCGGCCTGTACGAGACACGGATCGACCTGTCTCAGCTGGGAGGCGA
CAAGCGACCTGCCGCCACAAAGAAGGCTGGACAGGCTAAGAAGAAGAAAGATTACAAAGACGATGACGAT
AAGGGATCCGGCGCAACAAACTTCTCTCTGCTGAAACAAGCCGGAGATGTCGAAGAGAATCCTGGACCGA
TGGCCAAAAAGCCTGAACTCACCGCGACGTCTGTCGAGAAGTTTCTGATCGAAAAGTTCGACAGCGTGTC
CGACCTGATGCAGCTCTCGGAGGGCGAAGAATCTCGTGCTTTCAGCTTCGATGTAGGAGGGCGTGGATAT
GTCCTGCGGGTAAATAGCTGCGCCGATGGTTTCTACAAAGATCGTTATGTTTATCGGCACTTTGCATCGG
CCGCGCTCCCGATTCCGGAAGTGCTTGACATTGGGGAGTTCAGCGAGAGCCTGACCTATTGCATCTCCCG
CCGTGCACAGGGTGTCACGTTGCAAGACCTGCCTGAAACCGAACTGCCCGCTGTTCTGCAGCCGGTCGCG
GAGGCAATGGATGCGATCGCTGCGGCCGATCTTAGCCAGACGAGCGGGTTCGGCCCATTCGGACCGCAAG
GAATCGGTCAATACACTACATGGCGTGATTTCATATGCGCGATTGCTGATCCCCATGTGTATCACTGGCA
AACTGTGATGGACGACACCGTCAGTGCGTCCGTCGCGCAGGCTCTCGATGAGCTGATGCTTTGGGCCGAG
GACTGCCCCGAAGTCCGGCACCTCGTGCACGCGGATTTCGGCTCCAACAATGTCCTGACGGACAATGGCC
GCATAACAGCGGTCATTGACTGGAGCGAGGCGATGTTCGGGGATTCCCAATACGAGGTCGCCAACATCTT
CTTCTGGAGGCCGTGGTTGGCTTGTATGGAGCAGCAGACGCGCTACTTCGAGCGGAGGCATCCGGAGCTT
GCAGGATCGCCGCGGCTCCGGGCGTATATGCTCCGCATTGGTCTTGACCAACTCTATCAGAGCTTGGTTG
ACGGCAATTTCGATGATGCAGCTTGGGCGCAGGGTCGATGCGACGCAATCGTCCGATCCGGAGCCGGGAC
TGTCGGGCGTACACAAATCGCCCGCAGAAGCGCGGCCGTCTGGACCGATGGCTGTGTAGAAGTACTCGCC
GATAGTGGAAACCGACGCCCCAGCACTCGTCCGAGGGCAAAGGAATGAGAATTCGATATCAAGCTTATCG
GTAATCAACCTCTGGATTACAAAATTTGTGAAAGATTGACTGGTATTCTTAACTATGTTGCTCCTTTTAC
GCTATGTGGATACGCTGCTTTAATGCCTTTGTATCATGCTATTGCTTCCCGTATGGCTTTCATTTTCTCC
TCCTTGTATAAATCCTGGTTGCTGTCTCTTTATGAGGAGTTGTGGCCCGTTGTCAGGCAACGTGGCGTGG
TGTGCACTGTGTTTGCTGACGCAACCCCCACTGGTTGGGGCATTGCCACCACCTGTCAGCTCCTTTCCGG
GACTTTCGCTTTCCCCCTCCCTATTGCCACGGCGGAACTCATCGCCGCCTGCCTTGCCCGCTGCTGGACA
GGGGCTCGGCTGTTGGGCACTGACAATTCCGTGGTGTTGTCGGGGAAATCATCGTCCTTTCCTTGGCTGC
TCGCCTGTGTTGCCACCTGGATTCTGCGCGGGACGTCCTTCTGCTACGTCCCTTCGGCCCTCAATCCAGC
GGACCTTCCTTCCCGCGGCCTGCTGCCGGCTCTGCGGCCTCTTCCGCGTCTTCGCCTTCGCCCTCAGACG
AGTCGGATCTCCCTTTGGGCCGCCTCCCCGCATCGATACCGTCGACCTCGAGACCTAGAAAAACATGGAG
CAATCACAAGTAGCAATACAGCAGCTACCAATGCTGATTGTGCCTGGCTAGAAGCACAAGAGGAGGAGGA
GGTGGGTTTTCCAGTCACACCTCAGGTACCTTTAAGACCAATGACTTACAAGGCAGCTGTAGATCTTAGC
CACTTTTTAAAAGAAAAGGGGGGACTGGAAGGGCTAATTCACTCCCAACGAAGACAAGATATCCTTGATC
TGTGGATCTACCACACACAAGGCTACTTCCCTGATTGGCAGAACTACACACCAGGGCCAGGGATCAGATA
TCCACTGACCTTTGGATGGTGCTACAAGCTAGTACCAGTTGAGCAAGAGAAGGTAGAAGAAGCCAATGAA
GGAGAGAACACCCGCTTGTTACACCCTGTGAGCCTGCATGGGATGGATGACCCGGAGAGAGAAGTATTAG
AGTGGAGGTTTGACAGCCGCCTAGCATTTCATCACATGGCCCGAGAGCTGCATCCGGACTGTACTGGGTC
TCTCTGGTTAGACCAGATCTGAGCCTGGGAGCTCTCTGGCTAACTAGGGAACCCACTGCTTAAGCCTCAA
TAAAGCTTGCCTTGAGTGCTTCAAGTAGTGTGTGCCCGTCTGTTGTGTGACTCTGGTAACTAGAGATCCC
TCAGACCCTTTTAGTCAGTGTGGAAAATCTCTAGCAGGGCCCGTTTAAACCCGCTGATCAGCCTCGACTG
TGCCTTCTAGTTGCCAGCCATCTGTTGTTTGCCCCTCCCCCGTGCCTTCCTTGACCCTGGAAGGTGCCAC
TCCCACTGTCCTTTCCTAATAAAATGAGGAAATTGCATCGCATTGTCTGAGTAGGTGTCATTCTATTCTG
GGGGGTGGGGTGGGGCAGGACAGCAAGGGGGAGGATTGGGAAGACAATAGCAGGCATGCTGGGGATGCGG
TGGGCTCTATGGCTTCTGAGGCGGAAAGAACCAGCTGGGGCTCTAGGGGGTATCCCC
[124 nt withheld, positions 9578-9701]
C
[91 nt withheld, positions 9703-9793]
A
[49 nt withheld, positions 9795-9843]
CCTTTGACGTTGGAGTCCACGTTCTTT
[37 nt withheld, positions 9871-9907]
ACCCTATCTCGGTCTATTCTTTTGATTTATAAGGGATTTTGCCGATTTCGGCCTATTGGTTAAAAAATGA
GCTGATTTAACAAAAATTTAACGCGAATTAATTCTGTGGAATGTGTGTCAGTTAGGGTGTGGAAAGTCCC
CAGGCTCCCCAGCAGGCAGAAGTATGCAAAGCATGCATCTCAATTAGTCAGCAACCAGGTGTGGAAAGTC
CCCAGGCTCCCCAGCAGGCAGAAGTATGCAAAGCATGCATCTCAATTAGTCAGCAACCATAGTCCCGCCC
CTAACTCCGCCCATCCCGCCCCTAACTCCGCCCAGTTCCGCCCATTCTCCGCCCCATGGCTGACTAATTT
TTTTTATTTATGCAGAGGCCGAGGCCGCCTCTGCCTCTGAGCTATTCCAGAAGTAGTGAGGAGGCTTTTT
TGGAGGCCTAGGCTTTTGCAAAAAGCTCCCGGGAGCTTGTATATCCATTTTCGGATCTGATCAGCACGTG
TTGACAATTAATCATCGGCATAGTATATCGGCATAGTATAATACGACAAGGTGAGGAACTAAACCATGGC
CAAGTTGACCAGTGCCGTTCCGGTGCTCACCGCGCGCGACGTCGCCGGAGCGGTCGAGTTCTGGACCGAC
CGGCTCGGGTTCTCCCGGGACTTCGTGGAGGACGACTTCGCCGGTGTGGTCCGGGACGACGTGACCCTGT
TCATCAGCGCGGTCCAGGACCAGGTGGTGCCGGACAACACCCTGGCCTGGGTGTGGGTGCGCGGCCTGGA
CGAGCTGTACGCCGAGTGGTCGGAGGTCGTGTCCACGAACTTCCGGGACGCCTCCGGGCCGGCCATGACC
GAGATCGGCGAGCAGCCGTGGGGGCGGGAGTTCGCCCTGCGCGACCCGGCCGGCAACTGCGTGCACTTCG
TGGCCGAGGAGCAGGACTGACACGTGCTACGAGATTTCGATTCCACCGCCGCCTTCTATGAAAGGTTGGG
CTTCGGAATCGTTTTCCGGGACGCCGGCTGGATGATCCTCCAGCGCGGGGATCTCATGCTGGAGTTCTTC
GCCCACCCCAACTTGTTTATTGCAGCTTATAATGGTTACAAATAAAGCAATAGCATCACAAATTTCACAA
ATAAAGCATTTTTTTCACTGCATTCTAGTTGTGGTTTGTCCAAACTCATCAATGTATCTTATCATGTCTG
TATACCGTCGACCTCTAGCTAGAGCTTGGCGTAATCATGGTCATAGCTGTTTCCTGTGTGAAATTGTTAT
CCGCTCACAATTCCACACAACATACGAGCCGGAAGCATAAAGTGTAAAGCCTGGGGTGCCTAATGAGTGA
GCTAACTCACATTAATTGCGTTGCGCTCACTGCCCGCTTTCCAGTCGGGAAACCTGTCGTGCCAGCTGCA
TTAATGAATCGGCCAACGCGCGGGGAGAGGCGGTTTGCGTATTGGGCGCTCTTCCGCTTCCTCGCTCACT
GACTCGCTGCGCTCGGTCGTTCGGCTGCGGCGAGCGGTATCAGCTCACTCAAAGGCGGTAATACGGTTAT
CCACAGAATCAGGGGATAACGCAGGAAAGAACATGTGAGCAAAAGGCCAGCAAAAGGCCAGGAACCGTAA
AAAGGCCGCGTTGCTGGCGTTTTTCCATAGGCTCCGCCCCCCTGACGAGCATCACAAAAATCGACGCTCA
AGTCAGAGGTGGCGAAACCCGACAGGACTATAAAGATACCAGGCGTTTCCCCCTGGAAGCTCCCTCGTGC
GCTCTCCTGTTCCGACCCTGCCGCTTACCGGATACCTGTCCGCCTTTCTCCCTTCGGGAAGCGTGGCGCT
TTCTCATAGCTCACGCTGTAGGTATCTCAGTTCGGTGTAGGTCGTTCGCTCCAAGCTGGGCTGTGTGCAC
GAACCCCCCGTTCAGCCCGACCGCTGCGCCTTATCCGGTAACTATCGTCTTGAGTCCAACCCGGTAAGAC
ACGACTTATCGCCACTGGCAGCAGCCACTGGTAACAGGATTAGCAGAGCGAGGTATGTAGGCGGTGCTAC
AGAGTTCTTGAAGTGGTGGCCTAACTACGGCTACACTAGAAGAACAGTATTTGGTATCTGCGCTCTGCTG
AAGCCAGTTACCTTCGGAAAAAGAGTTGGTAGCTCTTGATCCGGCAAACAAACCACCGCTGGTAGCGGTG
GTTTTTTTGTTTGCAAGCAGCAGATTACGCGCAGAAAAAAAGGATCTCAAGAAGATCCTTTGATCTTTTC
TACGGGGTCTGACGCTCAGTGGAACGAAAACTCACGTTAAGGGATTTTGGTCATGAGATTATCAAAAAGG
ATCTTCACCTAGATCCTTTTAAATTAAAAATGAAGTTTTAAATCAATCTAAAGTATATATGAGTAAACTT
GGTCTGACAGTTACCAATGCTTAATCAGTGAGGCACCTATCTCAGCGATCTGTCTATTTCGTTCATCCAT
AGTTGCCTGACTCCCCGTCGTGTAGATAACTACGATACGGGAGGGCTTACCATCTGGCCCCAGTGCTGCA
ATGATACCGCGAGACCCACGCTCACCGGCTCCAGATTTATCAGCAATAAACCAGCCAGCCGGAAGGGCCG
AGCGCAGAAGTGGTCCTGCAACTTTATCCGCCTCCATCCAGTCTATTAATTGTTGCCGGGAAGCTAGAGT
AAGTAGTTCGCCAGTTAATAGTTTGCGCAACGTTGTTGCCATTGCTACAGGCATCGTGGTGTCACGCTCG
TCGTTTGGTATGGCTTCATTCAGCTCCGGTTCCCAACGATCAAGGCGAGTTACATGATCCCCCATGTTGT
GCAAAAAAGCGGTTAGCTCCTTCGGTCCTCCGATCGTTGTCAGAAGTAAGTTGGCCGCAGTGTTATCACT
CATGGTTATGGCAGCACTGCATAATTCTCTTACTGTCATGCCATCCGTAAGATGCTTTTCTGTGACTGGT
GAGTACTCAACCAAGTCATTCTGAGAATAGTGTATGCGGCGACCGAGTTGCTCTTGCCCGGCGTCAATAC
GGGATAATACCGCGCCACATAGCAGAACTTTAAAAGTGCTCATCATTGGAAAACGTTCTTCGGGGCGAAA
ACTCTCAAGGATCTTACCGCTGTTGAGATCCAGTTCGATGTAACCCACTCGTGCACCCAACTGATCTTCA
GCATCTTTTACTTTCACCAGCGTTTCTGGGTGAGCAAAAACAGGAAGGCAAAATGCCGCAAAAAAGGGAA
TAAGGGCGACACGGAAATGTTGAATACTCATACTCTTCCTTTTTCAATATTATTGAAGCATTTATCAGGG
TTATTGTCTCATGAGCGGATACATATTTGAATGTATTTAGAAAAATAAACAAATAGGGGTTCCGCGCACA
TTTCCCCGAAAAGTGCCACCTGACGTCGACGGATCGGGAGATCTCCCGATCCCCTATGGTGCACTCTCAG
TACAATCTGCTCTGATGCCGCATAGTTAAGCCAGTATCTGCTCCCTGCTTGTGTGTTGGAGGTCGCTGAG
TAGTGCGCGAGCAAAATTTAAGCTACAACAAGGCAAGGCTTGACCGACAATTGCATGAAGAATCTGCTTA
GGGTTAGGCGTTTTGCGCTGCTTCGCGATGTACGGGCCAGATATACGCGTTGACATTGATTATTGACTAG
TTATTAATAGTAATCAATTACGGGGTCATTAGTTCATAGCCCATATATGGAGTTCCGCGTTACATAACTT
ACGGTAAATGGCCCGCCTGGCTGACCGCCCAACGACCCCCGCCCATTGACGTCAATAATGACGTATGTTC
CCATAGTAACGCCAATAGGGACTTTCCATTGACGTCAATGGGTGGAGTATTTACGGTAAACTGCCCACTT
GGCAGTACATCAAGTGTATCATATGCCAAGTACGCCCCCTATTGACGTCAATGACGGTAAATGGCCCGCC
TGGCATTATGCCCAGTACATGACCTTATGGGACTTTCCTACTTGGCAGTACATCT
Features (pLannotate 1.2.2; 35 found; start..end, strand, type, name):
     27..226     +  promoter       CMV promoter: human cytomegalovirus (CMV) immediate early promoter
    244..424     +  LTR            5' LTR (truncated): truncated 5' long terminal repeat (LTR) from HIV-1
    471..596     +  misc_feature   HIV-1 Ψ: packaging signal of human immunodeficiency virus type 1
    580..943     +  CDS            HIV-1 gag (fragment): gag protein from human immunodeficiency virus 1; gag
   1089..1322    +  misc_feature   RRE: The Rev response element (RRE) of HIV-1 allows for Rev-dependent mRNA export from the nucleus to the cytoplasm.
   1699..1799    +  CDS            Rev (fragment): human immunodeficiency virus 1 (HIV-1) Rev protein; rev; enhances nuclear export of unspliced and incompletely spliced viral mRNAs
   1849..1966    +  misc_feature   cPPT/CTS: central polypurine tract and central termination sequence of HIV-1
   2020..2399    +  enhancer       CMV enhancer: human cytomegalovirus immediate early enhancer
   2400..2603    +  promoter       CMV promoter: human cytomegalovirus (CMV) immediate early promoter
   2599..2632    +  LTR            5' LTR (truncated) (fragment): truncated 5' long terminal repeat (LTR) from HIV-1
   2648..2666    +  promoter       T7 promoter: promoter for bacteriophage T7 RNA polymerase
   2688..4406    +  CDS            Cas9(N): N-terminal portion of Streptococcus pyogenes Cas9 (Zetsche et al., 2015)
   4293..6791    +  CDS            Cas9(C): C-terminal portion of Streptococcus pyogenes Cas9 (Zetsche et al., 2015)
   6936..7956    +  CDS            HygR (fragment): hygromycin B phosphotransferase confers resistance to hygromycin
   7959..7980    +  misc_feature   MCS (fragment): pBluescript multiple cloning site
   7983..8571    +  misc_feature   WPRE: woodchuck hepatitis virus posttranscriptional regulatory element
   8508..9089    +  CDS            nef (fragment): NEF_HV1H2 - Experimental evidence at protein level: Swiss-Prot protein existence level 1. Extracellular Nef protein targets CD4(+) T-lymphocytes for apoptosis by interacting with CXCR4 surface receptors. From Human immunodeficiency virus type 1 group M subtype B (isolate HXB2) (HIV-1).
   9096..9276    +  LTR            5' LTR (truncated): truncated 5' long terminal repeat (LTR) from HIV-1
   9308..9532    +  polyA_signal   bGH poly(A) signal: bovine growth hormone polyadenylation signal
   9536..9557    +  promoter       SV40 promoter (fragment): SV40 enhancer and early promoter
   9578..10006   +  rep_origin     f1 ori (sequence partly withheld): f1 bacteriophage origin of replication; arrow indicates direction of (+) strand synthesis
  10020..10349   +  promoter       SV40 promoter: SV40 enhancer and early promoter
  10397..10444   +  promoter       EM7 promoter: synthetic bacterial promoter&nbsp
  10463..10837   +  CDS            BleoR: antibiotic-binding protein; Sh ble from Streptoalloteichus hindustanus; confers resistance to bleomycin, phleomycin, and Zeocin™
  10847..10972   +  CDS            ble (fragment): BLE_KLEPN - Experimental evidence at protein level: Swiss-Prot protein existence level 1. Binding protein with a strong affinity to the bleomycin family of antibiotics. Binds to CL990; an antimitotic-antibiotic compound. From Klebsiella pneumoniae.
  10967..11088   +  polyA_signal   SV40 poly(A) signal: SV40 polyadenylation signal
  11159..11181   -  protein_bind   lac operator (fragment): The lac repressor binds to the lac operator to inhibit transcription in E. coli. This inhibition can be relieved by adding lactose or isopropyl-β-D-thiogalactopyranoside (IPTG). lac repressor encoded by lacI
  11185..11215   -  promoter       lac promoter: promoter for the E. coli lac operon
  11230..11251   -  protein_bind   CAP binding site: CAP binding activates transcription in the presence of cAMP. E. coli catabolite activator protein
  11264..11356   -  CDS            lacI (fragment): lac repressor; lacI; The lac repressor binds to the lac operator to inhibit transcription in E. coli. This inhibition can be relieved by adding lactose or isopropyl-β-D-thiogalactopyranoside (IPTG).
  11539..12127   -  rep_origin     ori: high-copy-number ColE1/pMB1/pBR322/pUC origin of replication
  12298..13158   -  CDS            AmpR: β-lactamase; bla; confers resistance to ampicillin, carbenicillin, and related antibiotics
  13159..13263   -  promoter       AmpR promoter: bla
  13322..13374   -  misc_feature   bom (fragment): basis of mobility region from pBR322
  13529..26      +  enhancer       CMV enhancer (across the origin): human cytomegalovirus immediate early enhancer
