[The description below was written by a language model from this plasmid's Addgene catalogue record and pLannotate feature annotations shown in this document.]
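Description:
Lenti_CMV-Cas9-P2A-HygR is an HIV-1-based lentiviral transfer plasmid for expressing Streptococcus pyogenes Cas9 in mammalian cells, derived from the lentiCas9-Blast backbone and about 13.9 kb in total. It is propagated in E. coli through a high-copy ColE1/pUC-type origin with ampicillin resistance (AmpR); an f1 origin is also present. Outside the viral region, the backbone carries an SV40/EM7-driven bleomycin/Zeocin resistance cassette with an SV40 poly(A) signal, although the catalogue lists only hygromycin as the mammalian selectable marker.

The viral genome is transcribed from a CMV enhancer/promoter fused to a truncated 5' LTR. It contains the Ψ packaging signal with a gag fragment, the Rev response element for Rev-dependent nuclear export, and the cPPT/CTS, which aids nuclear import. These are followed by the expression cassette, a WPRE that enhances transcript expression, and a truncated 3' LTR with a downstream bGH poly(A) signal. Within the cassette, an internal CMV enhancer/promoter drives the SpCas9 coding sequence, which the annotation tool reports as overlapping N- and C-terminal Cas9 portions that together span one continuous ORF. A hygromycin B phosphotransferase gene follows. Per the construct name, a P2A self-cleaving peptide links the two, so one transcript yields both Cas9 and the resistance protein, although the P2A itself is not annotated in the feature table. A short T7 promoter lies just upstream of Cas9.

The plasmid encodes no guide RNA. It is suited to producing lentivirus for generating hygromycin-selected, stably Cas9-expressing cell populations, into which guide RNAs can be supplied separately for CRISPR genome editing.
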