Addgene plasmid #164133: Lenti_CMV-Cas9-P2A-HygR
Purpose: Lentiviral construct for the expression of SpCas9 driven by CMV promoter in mammalian cells
Depositing lab: Hyongbum Kim. Depositing organization: Yonsei University Health System. Publication: Recording of elapsed time and temporal information about biological events using Cas9. Park J, Lim JM, Jung I, Heo SJ, Park J, Chang Y, Kim HK, Jung D, Yu JH, Min S, Yoon S, Cho SR, Park T, Kim HH. Cell. 2021 Jan 28. pii: S0092-8674(21)00014-3. doi: 10.1016/j.cell.2021.01.014. PubMed 33539780.
Backbone
  Vector backbone: lentiCas9-Blast plasmid (Addgene #52962)
  Backbone size w/o insert (bp): 7700
  Total vector size (bp): 13882
  Vector type: Mammalian Expression, Lentiviral, CRISPR
  Selectable markers: Hygromycin
Growth in bacteria
  Bacterial resistance: Ampicillin, 100 μg/mL
  Growth temperature: 37°C
  Growth strain: NEB Stable
  Copy number: High Copy
Gene/Insert
  Gene/Insert name: SpCas9
  Species: Synthetic
  Insert size (bp): 6000
  Entrez Gene: cas9 (a.k.a. B6D67_RS04280, ERS445054_00848)
  Promoter: CMV
  Cloning method: Unknown
  Sequencing primers: 5′ CAGTGCAGGGGAAAGAATAGTAGAC
Terms and licenses: Academic/Nonprofit Terms; Industry Terms: Not Available to Industry
How to cite: Lenti_CMV-Cas9-P2A-HygR was a gift from Hyongbum Kim (Addgene plasmid # 164133 ; http://n2t.net/addgene:164133 ; RRID:Addgene_164133)
